>Addgene plasmid #92357 | pCAG MCP-VP64 | depositor full sequence | sequence record 178154 | pCAG MCP-VP64 sequence 5541 bps
GGTCGACATTGATTATTGACTAGTTATTAATAGTAATCAATTACGGGGTCATTAGTTCATAGCCCATATA
TGGAGTTCCGCGTTACATAACTTACGGTAAATGGCCCGCCTGGCTGACCGCCCAACGACCCCCGCCCATT
GACGTCAATAATGACGTATGTTCCCATAGTAACGCCAATAGGGACTTTCCATTGACGTCAATGGGTGGAG
TATTTACGGTAAACTGCCCACTTGGCAGTACATCAAGTGTATCATATGCCAAGTACGCCCCCTATTGACG
TCAATGACGGTAAATGGCCCGCCTGGCATTATGCCCAGTACATGACCTTATGGGACTTTCCTACTTGGCA
GTACATCTACGTATTAGTCATCGCTATTACCATGGTCGAGGTGAGCCCCACGTTCTGCTTCACTCTCCCC
ATCTCCCCCCCCTCCCCACCCCCAATTTTGTATTTATTTATTTTTTAATTATTTTGTGCAGCGATGGGGG
CGGGGGGGGGGGGGGCGCGCGCCAGGCGGGGCGGGGCGGGGCGAGGGGCGGGGCGGGGCGAGGCGGAGAG
GTGCGGCGGCAGCCAATCAGAGCGGCGCGCTCCGAAAGTTTCCTTTTATGGCGAGGCGGCGGCGGCGGCG
GCCCTATAAAAAGCGAAGCGCGCGGCGGGCGGGAGTCGCTGCGTTGCCTTCGCCCCGTGCCCCGCTCCGC
GCCGCCTCGCGCCGCCCGCCCCGGCTCTGACTGACCGCGTTACTCCCACAGGTGAGCGGGCGGGACGGCC
CTTCTCCTCCGGGCTGTAATTAGCGCTTGGTTTAATGACGGCTCGTTTCTTTTCTGTGGCTGCGTGAAAG
CCTTAAAGGGCTCCGGGAGGGCCCTTTGTGCGGGGGGGAGCGGCTCGGGGGGTGCGTGCGTGTGTGTGTG
CGTGGGGAGCGCCGCGTGCGGCCCGCGCTGCCCGGCGGCTGTGAGCGCTGCGGGCGCGGCGCGGGGCTTT
GTGCGCTCCGCGTGTGCGCGAGGGGAGCGCGGCCGGGGGCGGTGCCCCGCGGTGCGGGGGGGCTGCGAGG
GGAACAAAGGCTGCGTGCGGGGTGTGTGCGTGGGGGGGTGAGCAGGGGGTGTGGGCGCGGCGGTCGGGCT
GTAACCCCCCCCTGCACCCCCCTCCCCGAGTTGCTGAGCACGGCCCGGCTTCGGGTGCGGGGCTCCGTAC
GGGGCGTGGCGCGGGGCTCGCCGTGCCGGGCGGGGGGTGGCGGCAGGTGGGGGTGCCGGGCGGGGCGGGG
CCGCCTCGGGCCGGGGAGGGCTCGGGGGAGGGGCGCGGCGGCCCCCGGAGCGCCGGCGGCTGTCGAGGCG
CGGCGAGCCGCAGCCATTGCCTTTTATGGTAATCGTGCGAGAGGGCGCAGGGACTTCCTTTGTCCCAAAT
CTGTGCGGAGCCGAAATCTGGGAGGCGCCGCCGCACCCCCTCTAGCGGGCGCGGGGCGAAGCGGTGCGGC
GCCGGCAGGAAGGAAATGGGCGGGGAGGGCCTTCGTGCGTCGCCGCGCCGCCGTCCCCTTCTCCCTCTCC
AGCCTCGGGGCTGTCCGCGGGGGGACGGCTGCCTTCGGGGGGGACGGGGCAGGGCGGGGTTCGGCTTCTG
GCGTGTGACCGGCGGCTCTAGAGCCTCTGCTAACCATGTTCATGCCTTCTTCTTTTTCCTACAGCTCCTG
GGCAACGTGCTGGTTATTGTGCTGTCTCATCATTTTGGCAAAGAATTGCTCGAGAGTTCGAAGCCTTAAG
TACGCGTAGGCGCGCCTTAATTAACGTTTAAACGCTAGGCCACCATGGCTTCAAACTTTACTCAGTTCGT
GCTCGTGGACAATGGTGGGACAGGGGATGTGACAGTGGCTCCTTCTAATTTCGCTAATGGGGTGGCAGAG
TGGATCAGCTCCAACTCACGGAGCCAGGCCTACAAGGTGACATGCAGCGTCAGGCAGTCTAGTGCCCAGA
AGAGAAAGTATACCATCAAGGTGGAGGTCCCCAAAGTGGCTACCCAGACAGTGGGCGGAGTCGAACTGCC
TGTCGCCGCTTGGAGGTCCTACCTGAACATGGAGCTCACTATCCCAATTTTCGCTACCAATTCTGACTGT
GAACTCATCGTGAAGGCAATGCAGGGGCTCCTCAAAGACGGTAATCCTATCCCTTCCGCCATCGCCGCTA
ACTCAGGTATCTACAGCGCTGGAGGAGGTGGAAGCGGAGGAGGAGGAAGCGGAGGAGGAGGTAGCGGACC
TAAGAAAAAGAGGAAGGTGGGTTCCGGACGGGCTGACGCATTGGACGATTTTGATCTGGATATGCTGGGA
AGTGACGCCCTCGATGATTTTGACCTTGACATGCTTGGTTCGGATGCCCTTGATGACTTTGACCTCGACA
TGCTCGGCAGTGACGCCCTTGATGATTTCGACCTGGACATGCTGGGCCGCAATTCACTCCTCAACTGATA
ATGAACTTTGTCAGGTGCAGGCTGCCTATCAGAAGGTGGTGGCTGGTGTGGCCAATGCCCTGGCTCACAA
ATACCACTGAGATCTTTTTCCCTCTGCCAAAAATTATGGGGACATCATGAAGCCCCTTGAGCATCTGACT
TCTGGCTAATAAAGGAAATTTATTTTCATTGCAATAGTGTGTTGGAATTTTTTGTGTCTCTCACTCGGAA
GGACATATGGGAGGGCAAATCATTTAAAACATCAGAATGAGTATTTGGTTTAGAGTTTGGCAACATATGC
CCATATGCTGGCTGCCATGAACAAAGGTTGGCTATAAAGAGGTCATCAGTATATGAAACAGCCCCCTGCT
GTCCATTCCTTATTCCATAGAAAAGCCTTGACTTGAGGTTAGATTTTTTTTATATTTTGTTTTGTGTTAT
TTTTTTCTTTAACATCCCTAAAATTTTCCTTACATGTTTTACTAGCCAGATTTTTCCTCCTCTCCTGACT
ACTCCCAGTCATAGCTGTCCCTCTTCTCTTATGGAGATCCCTCGACCTGCACCGTCGACCAGCTGGTCGA
CGGTGCACCGTCGACCAGCTTGGCGTAATCATGGTCATAGCTGTTTCCTGTGTGAAATTGTTATCCGCTC
ACAATTCCACACAACATACGAGCCGGAAGCATAAAGTGTAAAGCCTGGGGTGCCTAATGAGTGAGCTAAC
TCACATTAATTGCGTTGCGCTCACTGCCCGCTTTCCAGTCGGGAAACCTGTCGTGCCAGCGGATCCGCAT
CTCAATTAGTCAGCAACCATAGTCCCGCCCCTAACTCCGCCCATCCCGCCCCTAACTCCGCCCAGTTCCG
CCCATTCTCCGCCCCATGGCTGACTAATTTTTTTTATTTATGCAGAGGCCGAGGCCGCCTCGGCCTCTGA
GCTATTCCAGAAGTAGTGAGGAGGCTTTTTTGGAGGCCTAGGCTTTTGCAAAAAGCTAACTTGTTTATTG
CAGCTTATAATGGTTACAAATAAAGCAATAGCATCACAAATTTCACAAATAAAGCATTTTTTTCACTGCA
TTCTAGTTGTGGTTTGTCCAAACTCATCAATGTATCTTATCATGTCTGGATCCGCTGCATTAATGAATCG
GCCAACGCGCGGGGAGAGGCGGTTTGCGTATTGGGCGCTCTTCCGCTTCCTCGCTCACTGACTCGCTGCG
CTCGGTCGTTCGGCTGCGGCGAGCGGTATCAGCTCACTCAAAGGCGGTAATACGGTTATCCACAGAATCA
GGGGATAACGCAGGAAAGAACATGTGAGCAAAAGGCCAGCAAAAGGCCAGGAACCGTAAAAAGGCCGCGT
TGCTGGCGTTTTTCCATAGGCTCCGCCCCCCTGACGAGCATCACAAAAATCGACGCTCAAGTCAGAGGTG
GCGAAACCCGACAGGACTATAAAGATACCAGGCGTTTCCCCCTGGAAGCTCCCTCGTGCGCTCTCCTGTT
CCGACCCTGCCGCTTACCGGATACCTGTCCGCCTTTCTCCCTTCGGGAAGCGTGGCGCTTTCTCAATGCT
CACGCTGTAGGTATCTCAGTTCGGTGTAGGTCGTTCGCTCCAAGCTGGGCTGTGTGCACGAACCCCCCGT
TCAGCCCGACCGCTGCGCCTTATCCGGTAACTATCGTCTTGAGTCCAACCCGGTAAGACACGACTTATCG
CCACTGGCAGCAGCCACTGGTAACAGGATTAGCAGAGCGAGGTATGTAGGCGGTGCTACAGAGTTCTTGA
AGTGGTGGCCTAACTACGGCTACACTAGAAGGACAGTATTTGGTATCTGCGCTCTGCTGAAGCCAGTTAC
CTTCGGAAAAAGAGTTGGTAGCTCTTGATCCGGCAAACAAACCACCGCTGGTAGCGGTGGTTTTTTTGTT
TGCAAGCAGCAGATTACGCGCAGAAAAAAAGGATCTCAAGAAGATCCTTTGATCTTTTCTACGGGGTCTG
ACGCTCAGTGGAACGAAAACTCACGTTAAGGGATTTTGGTCATGAGATTATCAAAAAGGATCTTCACCTA
GATCCTTTTAAATTAAAAATGAAGTTTTAAATCAATCTAAAGTATATATGAGTAAACTTGGTCTGACAGT
TACCAATGCTTAATCAGTGAGGCACCTATCTCAGCGATCTGTCTATTTCGTTCATCCATAGTTGCCTGAC
TCCCCGTCGTGTAGATAACTACGATACGGGAGGGCTTACCATCTGGCCCCAGTGCTGCAATGATACCGCG
AGACCCACGCTCACCGGCTCCAGATTTATCAGCAATAAACCAGCCAGCCGGAAGGGCCGAGCGCAGAAGT
GGTCCTGCAACTTTATCCGCCTCCATCCAGTCTATTAATTGTTGCCGGGAAGCTAGAGTAAGTAGTTCGC
CAGTTAATAGTTTGCGCAACGTTGTTGCCATTGCTACAGGCATCGTGGTGTCACGCTCGTCGTTTGGTAT
GGCTTCATTCAGCTCCGGTTCCCAACGATCAAGGCGAGTTACATGATCCCCCATGTTGTGCAAAAAAGCG
GTTAGCTCCTTCGGTCCTCCGATCGTTGTCAGAAGTAAGTTGGCCGCAGTGTTATCACTCATGGTTATGG
CAGCACTGCATAATTCTCTTACTGTCATGCCATCCGTAAGATGCTTTTCTGTGACTGGTGAGTACTCAAC
CAAGTCATTCTGAGAATAGTGTATGCGGCGACCGAGTTGCTCTTGCCCGGCGTCAATACGGGATAATACC
GCGCCACATAGCAGAACTTTAAAAGTGCTCATCATTGGAAAACGTTCTTCGGGGCGAAAACTCTCAAGGA
TCTTACCGCTGTTGAGATCCAGTTCGATGTAACCCACTCGTGCACCCAACTGATCTTCAGCATCTTTTAC
TTTCACCAGCGTTTCTGGGTGAGCAAAAACAGGAAGGCAAAATGCCGCAAAAAAGGGAATAAGGGCGACA
CGGAAATGTTGAATACTCATACTCTTCCTTTTTCAATATTATTGAAGCATTTATCAGGGTTATTGTCTCA
TGAGCGGATACATATTTGAATGTATTTAGAAAAATAAACAAATAGGGGTTCCGCGCACATTTCCCCGAAA
AGTGCCACCTG
Features (pLannotate 1.2.2; 18 found; start..end, strand, type, name):
      5..384     +  enhancer       CMV enhancer: human cytomegalovirus immediate early enhancer
    386..661     +  promoter       chicken β-actin promoter: No description available
    662..1674    +  intron         chimeric intron: chimera between introns from chicken β-actin and rabbit β-globin
   1795..2184    +  CDS            CAPSD_BPMS2: Experimental evidence at protein level: Swiss-Prot protein existence level 1. Acts as a translational repressor of viral replicase synthesis late in infection. This latter function is the result of capsid protein interaction with an RNA hairpin which contains the replicase ribosome-binding site. From Escherichia phage MS2 (Bacteriophage MS2).
   2395..2411    +  CDS            VP96 (fragment): 6 tandem repeats of the minimal activation domain of herpes simplex virus VP16 (Cheng et al., 2013)
   2462..2527    +  CDS            HBB (fragment): HBB_PONPY - Experimental evidence at transcript level: Swiss-Prot protein existence level 2. Involved in oxygen transport from the lung to the various peripheral tissues. From Pongo pygmaeus (Bornean orangutan).
   2598..2653    +  polyA_signal   β-globin poly(A) signal: rabbit β-globin polyadenylation signal (Gil and Proudfoot, 1987)
   3068..3084    -  protein_bind   lac operator: The lac repressor binds to the lac operator to inhibit transcription in E. coli. This inhibition can be relieved by adding lactose or isopropyl-β-D-thiogalactopyranoside (IPTG). lac repressor encoded by lacI
   3092..3122    -  promoter       lac promoter: promoter for the E. coli lac operon
   3137..3158    -  protein_bind   CAP binding site: CAP binding activates transcription in the presence of cAMP. E. coli catabolite activator protein
   3171..3210    -  CDS            lacI (fragment): lac repressor; lacI; The lac repressor binds to the lac operator to inhibit transcription in E. coli. This inhibition can be relieved by adding lactose or isopropyl-β-D-thiogalactopyranoside (IPTG).
   3217..3239    +  promoter       SV40 promoter (fragment): SV40 enhancer and early promoter
   3263..3398    +  rep_origin     SV40 ori: SV40 origin of replication
   3418..3552    +  polyA_signal   SV40 poly(A) signal: SV40 polyadenylation signal
   3554..3608    -  CDS            lacI (fragment): lac repressor; lacI; The lac repressor binds to the lac operator to inhibit transcription in E. coli. This inhibition can be relieved by adding lactose or isopropyl-β-D-thiogalactopyranoside (IPTG).
   3791..4379    -  rep_origin     ori: high-copy-number ColE1/pMB1/pBR322/pUC origin of replication
   4550..5410    -  CDS            AmpR: β-lactamase; bla; confers resistance to ampicillin, carbenicillin, and related antibiotics
   5411..5515    -  promoter       AmpR promoter: bla
