[The description below was written by a language model from this plasmid's Addgene catalogue record and pLannotate feature annotations shown in this document.]
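Description:
pCAG MCP-VP64 is a 5.5 kb expression plasmid built on the pCAG backbone, catalogued as a mammalian expression/CRISPR vector and designed for ubiquitous expression in chicken embryos. It is maintained in E. coli at high copy through a ColE1/pUC-type origin and selected with ampicillin via the β-lactamase gene and its native promoter. The backbone also carries remnants of lac regulatory sequences (promoter, operator, CAP site, short lacI fragments) and an SV40 origin with an adjacent SV40 poly(A) signal. No eukaryotic selection marker or reporter is annotated.

The payload is a roughly 630 bp fusion of the bacteriophage MS2 coat protein (MCP) to VP64, a synthetic transcriptional activation domain made of tandem repeats of the herpes simplex virus VP16 minimal activation motif. The feature table identifies the MS2 capsid coding region clearly, while the VP64 portion is only picked up as a short fragment matching a related VP16-repeat annotation. Expression is driven by the composite CAG promoter, which consists of the CMV immediate early enhancer, the chicken β-actin promoter and a chimeric β-actin/β-globin intron. Transcripts terminate at a rabbit β-globin poly(A) signal, and the short globin coding match upstream of it most likely belongs to that 3' region rather than to the insert. The MCP and VP64 fragments were amplified from earlier plasmids and assembled by Gibson cloning.

The plasmid supplies the activator component of the synergistic activation mediator (SAM) system. MCP binds MS2 RNA hairpins, which in SAM are embedded in the guide RNA scaffold, so VP64 is recruited to loci targeted by a dCas9–guide complex supplied from other constructs. This allows activation of endogenous genes in vivo in the chicken embryo.
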