Addgene plasmid #92357: pCAG MCP-VP64
Purpose: CAG-driven ubiquitous expression of MCP-VP64. MCP is bacteriophage MS2 coat protein, VP64 is transcriptional activation domain. Part of SAM-mediated gene activation system in chicken embryos.
Depositing lab: Tatjana Sauka-Spengler. Publication: Genome and epigenome engineering CRISPR toolkit for in vivo modulation of cis-regulatory interactions and gene expression in the chicken embryo. Williams RM, Senanayake U, Artibani M, Taylor G, Wells D, Ahmed AA, Sauka-Spengler T. Development. 2018 Feb 23;145(4). pii: dev.160333. doi: 10.1242/dev.160333. PubMed 29386245.
Backbone
  Vector backbone: pCAG
  Backbone size w/o insert (bp): 4911
  Total vector size (bp): 5541
  Vector type: Mammalian Expression, CRISPR
Growth in bacteria
  Bacterial resistance: Ampicillin, 100 μg/mL
  Growth temperature: 37°C
  Growth strain: DH5alpha
  Copy number: High Copy
Gene/Insert
  Gene/Insert name: MCP-VP64
  Insert size (bp): 630
  Promoter: CAG
  Cloning method: Gibson Cloning
  Sequencing primers: 5′ CGTGCTGGTTATTGTGCTGT; 3′ GTCTCTCACTCGGAAGGACA
Resource information
  A portion of this plasmid was derived from a plasmid made by: MCP and VP64 fragments amplified from Addgene #61423 and #47319, respectively
Terms and licenses: Academic/Nonprofit Terms; Industry Terms: Not Available to Industry
Depositor comments: Genome-scale transcriptional activation by an engineered CRISPR-Cas9 complex. Konermann S, Brigham MD, Trevino AE, Joung J, Abudayyeh OO, Barcena C, Hsu PD, Habib N, Gootenberg JS, Nishimasu H, Nureki O, Zhang F. Nature. 2014 Dec 10. doi: 10.1038/nature14136. 10.1038/nature14136 PubMed 25494202 Please visit https://www.biorxiv.org/content/early/2017/05/08/135525 for bioRxiv preprint.
How to cite: pCAG MCP-VP64 was a gift from Tatjana Sauka-Spengler (Addgene plasmid # 92357 ; http://n2t.net/addgene:92357 ; RRID:Addgene_92357)
