>Addgene plasmid #92357 | pCAG MCP-VP64 | addgene partial sequence | sequence record 181397 | Addgene Partial NGS Result
CACCATGGCTTCAAACTTTACTCAGTTCGTGCTCGTGGACAATGGTGGGACAGGGGATGTGACAGTGGCT
CCTTCTAATTTCGCTAATGGGGTGGCAGAGTGGATCAGCTCCAACTCACGGAGCCAGGCCTACAAGGTGA
CATGCAGCGTCAGGCAGTCTAGTGCCCAGAAGAGAAAGTATACCATCAAGGTGGAGGTCCCCAAAGTGGC
TACCCAGACAGTGGGCGGAGTCGAACTGCCTGTCGCCGCTTGGAGGTCCTACCTGAACATGGAGCTCACT
ATCCCAATTTTCGCTACCAATTCTGACTGTGAACTCATCGTGAAGGCAATGCAGGGGCTCCTCAAAGACG
GTAATCCTATCCCTTCCGCCATCGCCGCTAACTCAGGTATCTACAGCGCTGGAGGAGGTGGAAGCGGAGG
AGGAGGAAGCGGAGGAGGAGGTAGCGGACCTAAGAAAAAGAGGAAGGTGGGTTCCGGACGGGCTGACGCA
TTGGACGATTTTGATCTGGATATGCTGGGAAGTGACGCCCTCGATGATTTTGACCTTGACATGCTTGGTT
CGGATGCCCTTGATGACTTTGACCTCGACATGCTCGGCAGTGACGCCCTTGATGATTTCGACCTGGACAT
GCTGGGCCGCAATTCACTCCTCAACTGATAATGAACTTTGTCAGGTGCAGGCTGCCTATCAGAAGGTGGT
GGCTGGTGTGGCCAATGCCCTGGCTCACAAATACCACTGAGATCTTTTTCCCTCTGCCAAAAATTATGGG
GACATCATGAAGCCCCTTGAGCATCTGACTTCTGGCTAATAAAGGAAATTTATTTTCATTGCAATAGTGT
GTTGGAATTTTTTGTGTCTCTCACTCGGAAGGACATATGGGAGGGCAAATCATTTAAAACATCAGAATGA
GTATTTGGTTTAGAGTTTGGCAACATATGCCCATATGCTGGCTGCCATGAACAAAGGTTGGCTATAAAGA
GGTCATCAGTATATGAAACAGCCCCCTGCTGTCCATTCCTTATTCCATAGAAAAGCCTTGACTTGAGGTT
AGATTTTTTTTATATTTTGTTTTGTGTTATTTTTTTCTTTAACATCCCTAAAATTTTCCTTACATGTTTT
ACTAGCCAGATTTTTCCTCCTCTCCTGACTACTCCCAGTCATAGCTGTCCCTCTTCTCTTATGGAGATCC
CTCGACCTGCACCGTCGACCAGCTGGTCGACGGTGCACCGTCGACCAGCTTGGCGTAATCATGGTCATAG
CTGTTTCCTGTGTGAAATTGTTATCCGCTCACAATTCCACACAACATACGAGCCGGAAGCATAAAGTGTA
AAGCCTGGGGTGCCTAATGAGTGAGCTAACTCACATTAATTGCGTTGCGCTCACTGCCCGCTTTCCAGTC
GGGAAACCTGTCGTGCCAGCGGATCCGCATCTCAATTAGTCAGCAACCATAGTCCCGCCCCTAACTCCGC
CCATCCCGCCCCTAACTCCGCCCAGTTCCGCCCATTCTCCGCCCCATGGCTGACTAATTTTTTTTATTTA
TGCAGAGGCCGAGGCCGCCTCGGCCTCTGAGCTATTCCAGAAGTAGTGAGGAGGCTTTTTTGGAGGCCTA
GGCTTTTGCAAAAAGCTAACTTGTTTATTGCAGCTTATAATGGTTACAAATAAAGCAATAGCATCACAAA
TTTCACAAATAAAGCATTTTTTTCACTGCATTCTAGTTGTGGTTTGTCCAAACTCATCAATGTATCTTAT
CATGTCTGGATCCGCTGCATTAATGAATCGGCCAACGCGCGGGGAGAGGCGGTTTGCGTATTGGGCGCTC
TTCCGCTTCCTCGCTCACTGACTCGCTGCGCTCGGTCGTTCGGCTGCGGCGAGCGGTATCAGCTCACTCA
AAGGCGGTAATACGGTTATCCACAGAATCAGGGGATAACGCAGGAAAGAACATGTGAGCAAAAGGCCAGC
AAAAGGCCAGGAACCGTAAAAAGGCCGCGTTGCTGGCGTTTTTCCATAGGCTCCGCCCCCCTGACGAGCA
TCACAAAAATCGACGCTCAAGTCAGAGGTGGCGAAACCCGACAGGACTATAAAGATACCAGGCGTTTCCC
CCTGGAAGCTCCCTCGTGCGCTCTCCTGTTCCGACCCTGCCGCTTACCGGATACCTGTCCGCCTTTCTCC
CTTCGGGAAGCGTGGCGCTTTCTCATAGCTCACGCTGTAGGTATCTCAGTTCGGTGTAGGTCGTTCGCTC
CAAGCTGGGCTGTGTGCACGAACCCCCCGTTCAGCCCGACCGCTGCGCCTTATCCGGTAACTATCGTCTT
GAGTCCAACCCGGTAAGACACGACTTATCGCCACTGGCAGCAGCCACTGGTAACAGGATTAGCAGAGCGA
GGTATGTAGGCGGTGCTACAGAGTTCTTGAAGTGGTGGCCTAACTACGGCTACACTAGAAGAACAGTATT
TGGTATCTGCGCTCTGCTGAAGCCAGTTACCTTCGGAAAAAGAGTTGGTAGCTCTTGATCCGGCAAACAA
ACCACCGCTGGTAGCGGTGGTTTTTTTGTTTGCAAGCAGCAGATTACGCGCAGAAAAAAAGGATCTCAAG
AAGATCCTTTGATCTTTTCTACGGGGTCTGACGCTCAGTGGAACGAAAACTCACGTTAAGGGATTTTGGT
CATGAGATTATCAAAAAGGATCTTCACCTAGATCCTTTTAAATTAAAAATGAAGTTTTAAATCAATCTAA
AGTATATATGAGTAAACTTGGTCTGACAGTTACCAATGCTTAATCAGTGAGGCACCTATCTCAGCGATCT
GTCTATTTCGTTCATCCATAGTTGCCTGACTCCCCGTCGTGTAGATAACTACGATACGGGAGGGCTTACC
ATCTGGCCCCAGTGCTGCAATGATACCGCGAGACCCACGCTCACCGGCTCCAGATTTATCAGCAATAAAC
CAGCCAGCCGGAAGGGCCGAGCGCAGAAGTGGTCCTGCAACTTTATCCGCCTCCATCCAGTCTATTAATT
GTTGCCGGGAAGCTAGAGTAAGTAGTTCGCCAGTTAATAGTTTGCGCAACGTTGTTGCCATTGCTACAGG
CATCGTGGTGTCACGCTCGTCGTTTGGTATGGCTTCATTCAGCTCCGGTTCCCAACGATCAAGGCGAGTT
ACATGATCCCCCATGTTGTGCAAAAAAGCGGTTAGCTCCTTCGGTCCTCCGATCGTTGTCAGAAGTAAGT
TGGCCGCAGTGTTATCACTCATGGTTATGGCAGCACTGCATAATTCTCTTACTGTCATGCCATCCGTAAG
ATGCTTTTCTGTGACTGGTGAGTACTCAACCAAGTCATTCTGAGAATAGTGTATGCGGCGACCGAGTTGC
TCTTGCCCGGCGTCAATACGGGATAATACCGCGCCACATAGCAGAACTTTAAAAGTGCTCATCATTGGAA
AACGTTCTTCGGGGCGAAAACTCTCAAGGATCTTACCGCTGTTGAGATCCAGTTCGATGTAACCCACTCG
TGCACCCAACTGATCTTCAGCATCTTTTACTTTCACCAGCGTTTCTGGGTGAGCAAAAACAGGAAGGCAA
AATGCCGCAAAAAAGGGAATAAGGGCGACACGGAAATGTTGAATACTCATACTCTTCCTTTTTCAATATT
ATTGAAGCATTTATCAGGGTTATTGTCTCATGAGCGGATACATATTTGAATGTATTTAGAAAAATAAACA
AATAGGGGTTCCGCGCACATTTCCCCGAAAAGTGCCACCTGGGTC
